>Addgene plasmid #119976 | pLenti-sgRNA(lib)-puro | addgene full sequence | sequence record 237815 | Addgene NGS Result
GTCGACGGATCGGGAGATCTCCCGATCCCCTATGGTGCACTCTCAGTACAATCTGCTCTGATGCCGCATA
GTTAAGCCAGTATCTGCTCCCTGCTTGTGTGTTGGAGGTCGCTGAGTAGTGCGCGAGCAAAATTTAAGCT
ACAACAAGGCAAGGCTTGACCGACAATTGCATGAAGAATCTGCTTAGGGTTAGGCGTTTTGCGCTGCTTC
GCGATGTACGGGCCAGATATACGCGTTGACATTGATTATTGACTAGTTATTAATAGTAATCAATTACGGG
GTCATTAGTTCATAGCCCATATATGGAGTTCCGCGTTACATAACTTACGGTAAATGGCCCGCCTGGCTGA
CCGCCCAACGACCCCCGCCCATTGACGTCAATAATGACGTATGTTCCCATAGTAACGCCAATAGGGACTT
TCCATTGACGTCAATGGGTGGAGTATTTACGGTAAACTGCCCACTTGGCAGTACATCAAGTGTATCATAT
GCCAAGTACGCCCCCTATTGACGTCAATGACGGTAAATGGCCCGCCTGGCATTATGCCCAGTACATGACC
TTATGGGACTTTCCTACTTGGCAGTACATCTACGTATTAGTCATCGCTATTACCATGGTGATGCGGTTTT
GGCAGTACATCAATGGGCGTGGATAGCGGTTTGACTCACGGGGATTTCCAAGTCTCCACCCCATTGACGT
CAATGGGAGTTTGTTTTGGCACCAAAATCAACGGGACTTTCCAAAATGTCGTAACAACTCCGCCCCATTG
ACGCAAATGGGCGGTAGGCGTGTACGGTGGGAGGTCTATATAAGCAGCGCGTTTTGCCTGTACTGGGTCT
CTCTGGTTAGACCAGATCTGAGCCTGGGAGCTCTCTGGCTAACTAGGGAACCCACTGCTTAAGCCTCAAT
AAAGCTTGCCTTGAGTGCTTCAAGTAGTGTGTGCCCGTCTGTTGTGTGACTCTGGTAACTAGAGATCCCT
CAGACCCTTTTAGTCAGTGTGGAAAATCTCTAGCAGTGGCGCCCGAACAGGGACTTGAAAGCGAAAGGGA
AACCAGAGGAGCTCTCTCGACGCAGGACTCGGCTTGCTGAAGCGCGCACGGCAAGAGGCGAGGGGCGGCG
ACTGGTGAGTACGCCAAAAATTTTGACTAGCGGAGGCTAGAAGGAGAGAGATGGGTGCGAGAGCGTCAGT
ATTAAGCGGGGGAGAATTAGATCGCGATGGGAAAAAATTCGGTTAAGGCCAGGGGGAAAGAAAAAATATA
AATTAAAACATATAGTATGGGCAAGCAGGGAGCTAGAACGATTCGCAGTTAATCCTGGCCTGTTAGAAAC
ATCAGAAGGCTGTAGACAAATACTGGGACAGCTACAACCATCCCTTCAGACAGGATCAGAAGAACTTAGA
TCATTATATAATACAGTAGCAACCCTCTATTGTGTGCATCAAAGGATAGAGATAAAAGACACCAAGGAAG
CTTTAGACAAGATAGAGGAAGAGCAAAACAAAAGTAAGACCACCGCACAGCAAGCGGCCGGCCGCTGATC
TTCAGACCTGGAGGAGGAGATATGAGGGACAATTGGAGAAGTGAATTATATAAATATAAAGTAGTAAAAA
TTGAACCATTAGGAGTAGCACCCACCAAGGCAAAGAGAAGAGTGGTGCAGAGAGAAAAAAGAGCAGTGGG
AATAGGAGCTTTGTTCCTTGGGTTCTTGGGAGCAGCAGGAAGCACTATGGGCGCAGCGTCAATGACGCTG
ACGGTACAGGCCAGACAATTATTGTCTGGTATAGTGCAGCAGCAGAACAATTTGCTGAGGGCTATTGAGG
CGCAACAGCATCTGTTGCAACTCACAGTCTGGGGCATCAAGCAGCTCCAGGCAAGAATCCTGGCTGTGGA
AAGATACCTAAAGGATCAACAGCTCCTGGGGATTTGGGGTTGCTCTGGAAAACTCATTTGCACCACTGCT
GTGCCTTGGAATGCTAGTTGGAGTAATAAATCTCTGGAACAGATTTGGAATCACACGACCTGGATGGAGT
GGGACAGAGAAATTAACAATTACACAAGCTTAATACACTCCTTAATTGAAGAATCGCAAAACCAGCAAGA
AAAGAATGAACAAGAATTATTGGAATTAGATAAATGGGCAAGTTTGTGGAATTGGTTTAACATAACAAAT
TGGCTGTGGTATATAAAATTATTCATAATGATAGTAGGAGGCTTGGTAGGTTTAAGAATAGTTTTTGCTG
TACTTTCTATAGTGAATAGAGTTAGGCAGGGATATTCACCATTATCGTTTCAGACCCACCTCCCAACCCC
GAGGGGACCCGACAGGCCCGAAGGAATAGAAGAAGAAGGTGGAGAGAGAGACAGAGACAGATCCATTCGA
TTAGTGAACGGATCGGCACTGCGTGCGCCAATTCTGCAGACAAATGGCAGTATTCATCCACAATTTTAAA
AGAAAAGGGGGGATTGGGGGGTACAGTGCAGGGGAAAGAATAGTAGACATAATAGCAACAGACATACAAA
CTAAAGAATTACAAAAACAAATTACAAAAATTCAAAATTTTCGGGTTTATTACAGGGACAGCAGAGATCC
AGTTTGGTTAGTACCGGGCCCGCTCTAGAGGTACCAAGGTCTGGCAGGAAGAGGGCCTATTTCCCATGAT
TCCTTCATATTTGCATATACGATACAAGGCTGTTAGAGAGATAATTAGAATTAATTTGACTGTAAACACA
AAGATATTAGTACAAAATACGTGACGTAGAAAGTAATAATTTCTTGGGTAGTTTGCAGTTTTAAAATTAT
GTTTTAAAATGGACTATCATATGCTTACCGTAACTTGAAAGTATTTCGATTTCTTGGCTTTATATATCTT
GTGGAAAGGACGAAACACCGAGAGACGCTGGCTTATCGAAATTAATACGACTCACTATAGGGAGACCCAA
GCTGGCTAGTTAAGCTATCAACAAGTTTGTACAAAAAAGCTGAACGAGAAACGTAAAATGATATAAATAT
CAATATATTAAATTAGATTTTGCATAAAAAACAGACTACATAATACTGTAAAACACAACATATCCAGTCA
CTATGAATCAACTACTTAGATGGTATTAGTGACCTGTAGTCGACCGACAGCCTTCCAAATGTTCTTCGGG
TGATGCTGCCAACTTAGTCGACCGACAGCCTTCCAAATGTTCTTCTCAAACGGAATCGTCGTATCCAGCC
TACTCGCTATTGTCCTCAATGCCGTATTAAATCATAAAAAGAAATAAGAAAAAGAGGTGCGAGCCTCTTT
TTTGTGTGACAAAATAAAAACATCTACCTATTCATATACGCTAGTGTCATAGTCCTGAAAATCATCTGCA
TCAAGAACAATTTCACAACTCTTATACTTTTCTCTTACAAGTCGTTCGGCTTCATCTGGATTTTCAGCCT
CTATACTTACTAAACGTGATAAAGTTTCTGTAATTTCTACTGTATCGACCTGCAGACTGGCTGTGTATAA
GGGAGCCTGACATTTATATTCCCCAGAACATCAGGTTAATGGCGTTTTTGATGTCATTTTCGCGGTGGCT
GAGATCAGCCACTTCTTCCCCGATAACGGAGACCGGCACACTGGCCATATCGGTGGTCATCATGCGCCAG
CTTTCATCCCCGATATGCACCACCGGGTAAAGTTCACGGGAGACTTTATCTGACAGCAGACGTGCACTGG
CCAGGGGGATCACCATCCGTCGCCCGGGCGTGTCAATAATATCACTCTGTACATCCACAAACAGACGATA
ACGGCTCTCTCTTTTATAGGTGTAAACCTTAAACTGCATTTCACCAGCCCCTGTTCTCGTCAGCAAAAGA
GCCGTTCATTTCAATAAACCGGGCGACCTCAGCCATCCCTTCCTGATTTTCCGCTTTCCAGCGTTCGGCA
CGCAGACGACGGGCTTCATTCTGCATGGTTGTGCTTACCAGACCGGAGATATTGACATCATATATGCCTT
GAGCAACTGATAGCTGTCGCTGTCAACTGTCACTGTAATACGCTGCTTCATAGCATACCTCTTTTTGACA
TACTTCGGGTATACATATCAGTATATATTCTTATACCGCAAAAATCAGCGCGCAAATACGCATACTGTTA
TCTGGCTTTTAGTAAGCCGGATCCACGCGGCGTTTACGCCCCCCCTGCCACTCATCGCAGTACTGTTGTA
ATTCATTAAGCATTCTGCCGACATGGAAGCCATCACAAACGGCATGATGAACCTGAATCGCCAGCGGCAT
CAGCACCTTGTCGCCTTGCGTATAATATTTGCCCATGGTGAAAACGGGGGCGAAGAAGTTGTCCATATTG
GCCACGTTTAAATCAAAACTGGTGAAACTCACCCAGGGATTGGCTGAGACGAAAAACATATTCTCAATAA
ACCCTTTAGGGAAATAGGCCAGGTTTTCACCGTAACACGCCACATCTTGCGAATATATGTGTAGAAACTG
CCGGAAATCGTCGTGGTATTCACTCCAGAGCGATGAAAACGTTTCAGTTTGCTCATGGAAAACGGTGTAA
CAAGGGTGAACACTATCCCATATCACCAGCTCACCGTCTTTCATTGCCATACGGAATTCCGGATGAGCAT
TCATCAGGCGGGCAAGAATGTGAATAAAGGCCGGATAAAACTTGTGCTTATTTTTCTTTACGGTCTTTAA
AAAGGCCGTAATATCCAGCTGAACGGTCTGGTTATAGGTACATTGAGCAACTGACTGAAATGCCTCAAAA
TGTTCTTTACGATGCCATTGGGATATATCAACGGTGGTATATCCAGTGATTTTTTTCTCCATTTTAGCTT
CCTTAGCTCCTGAAAATCTCGATAACTCAAAAAATACGCCCGGTAGTGATCTTATTTCATTATGGTGAAA
GTTGGAACCTCTTACGTGCCGATCAACGTCTCATTTTCGCCAAAAGTTGGCCCAGGGCTTCCCGGTATCA
ACAGGGACACCAGGATTTATTTATTCTGCGAAGTGATCTTCCGTCACAGGTATTTATTCGGCGCAAAGTG
CGTCGGGTGATGCTGCCAACTTAGTCGACTACAGGTCACTAATACCATCTAAGTAGTTGATTCATAGTGA
CTGGATATGTTGTGTTTTACAGTATTATGTAGTCTGTTTTTTATGCAAAATCTAATTTAATATATTGATA
TTTATATCATTTTACGTTTCTCGTTCAGCTTTCTTGTACAAAGTGGTTGATCTAGAGGGCCCGCGGTTCG
AACGTCTCTGTTTAAGAGCTATGCTGGAAACAGCATAGCAAGTTTAAATAAGGCTAGTCCGTTATCAACT
TGAAAAAGTGGCACCGAGTCGGTGCTTTTTTTCTCGAGGTCGACGGTATCGATAAGCTCGCTTCACGAGA
TTCCAGCAGGTCGAGGGACCTAATAACTTCGTATAGCATACATTATACGAAGTTATATTAAGGGTTCCAA
GCTTAAGCGGCCGCGTGGATAACCGTATTACCGCCATGCATTAGTTATTAATAGTAATCAATTACGGGGT
CATTAGTTCATAGCCCATATATGGAGTTCCGCGTTACATAACTTACGGTAAATGGCCCGCCTGGCTGACC
GCCCAACGACCCCCGCCCATTGACGTCAATAATGACGTATGTTCCCATAGTAACGCCAATAGGGACTTTC
CATTGACGTCAATGGGTGGAGTATTTACGGTAAACTGCCCACTTGGCAGTACATCAAGTGTATCATATGC
CAAGTACGCCCCCTATTGACGTCAATGACGGTAAATGGCCCGCCTGGCATTATGCCCAGTACATGACCTT
ATGGGACTTTCCTACTTGGCAGTACATCTACGTATTAGTCATCGCTATTACCATGGTGATGCGGTTTTGG
CAGTACATCAATGGGCGTGGATAGCGGTTTGACTCACGGGGATTTCCAAGTCTCCACCCCATTGACGTCA
ATGGGAGTTTGTTTTGGCACCAAAATCAACGGGACTTTCCAAAATGTCGTAACAACTCCGCCCCATTGAC
GCAAATGGGCGGTAGGCGTGTACGGTGGGAGGTCTATATAAGCAGAGCTGGTTTAGTGAACCGTCAGATC
CGCTAGCATGACCGAGTACAAGCCCACGGTGCGCCTCGCCACCCGCGACGACGTCCCCAGGGCCGTACGC
ACCCTCGCCGCCGCGTTCGCCGACTACCCCGCCACGCGCCACACCGTCGATCCGGACCGCCACATCGAGC
GGGTCACCGAGCTGCAAGAACTCTTCCTCACGCGCGTCGGGCTCGACATCGGCAAGGTGTGGGTCGCGGA
CGACGGCGCCGCGGTGGCGGTCTGGACCACGCCGGAGAGCGTCGAAGCGGGGGCGGTGTTCGCCGAGATC
GGCCCGCGCATGGCCGAGTTGAGCGGTTCCCGGCTGGCCGCGCAGCAACAGATGGAAGGCCTCCTGGCGC
CGCACCGGCCCAAGGAGCCCGCGTGGTTCCTGGCCACCGTCGGAGTCTCGCCCGACCACCAGGGCAAGGG
TCTGGGCAGCGCCGTCGTGCTCCCCGGAGTGGAGGCGGCCGAGCGCGCCGGGGTGCCCGCCTTCCTGGAG
ACCTCCGCGCCCCGCAACCTCCCCTTCTACGAGCGGCTCGGCTTCACCGTCACCGCCGACGTCGAGGTGC
CCGAAGGACCGCGCACCTGGTGCATGACCCGCAAGCCCGGTGCCTGAACATGTTTAAGGGTTCCGGTTCC
ACTAGGTACAATTCGATATCAAGCTTATCGATAATCAACCTCTGGATTACAAAATTTGTGAAAGATTGAC
TGGTATTCTTAACTATGTTGCTCCTTTTACGCTATGTGGATACGCTGCTTTAATGCCTTTGTATCATGCT
ATTGCTTCCCGTATGGCTTTCATTTTCTCCTCCTTGTATAAATCCTGGTTGCTGTCTCTTTATGAGGAGT
TGTGGCCCGTTGTCAGGCAACGTGGCGTGGTGTGCACTGTGTTTGCTGACGCAACCCCCACTGGTTGGGG
CATTGCCACCACCTGTCAGCTCCTTTCCGGGACTTTCGCTTTCCCCCTCCCTATTGCCACGGCGGAACTC
ATCGCCGCCTGCCTTGCCCGCTGCTGGACAGGGGCTCGGCTGTTGGGCACTGACAATTCCGTGGTGTTGT
CGGGGAAATCATCGTCCTTTCCTTGGCTGCTCGCCTGTGTTGCCACCTGGATTCTGCGCGGGACGTCCTT
CTGCTACGTCCCTTCGGCCCTCAATCCAGCGGACCTTCCTTCCCGCGGCCTGCTGCCGGCTCTGCGGCCT
CTTCCGCGTCTTCGCCTTCGCCCTCAGACGAGTCGGATCTCCCTTTGGGCCGCCTCCCCGCATCGATACC
GTCGACCTCGATCGAGACCTAGAAAAACATGGAGCAATCACAAGTAGCAATACAGCAGCTACCAATGCTG
ATTGTGCCTGGCTAGAAGCACAAGAGGAGGAGGAGGTGGGTTTTCCAGTCACACCTCAGGTACCTTTAAG
ACCAATGACTTACAAGGCAGCTGTAGATCTTAGCCACTTTTTAAAAGAAAAGGGGGGACTGGAAGGGCTA
ATTCACTCCCAACGAAGACAAGATATCCTTGATCTGTGGATCTACCACACACAAGGCTACTTCCCTGATT
GGCAGAACTACACACCAGGGCCAGGGATCAGATATCCACTGACCTTTGGATGGTGCTACAAGCTAGTACC
AGTTGAGCAAGAGAAGGTAGAAGAAGCCAATGAAGGAGAGAACACCCGCTTGTTACACCCTGTGAGCCTG
CATGGGATGGATGACCCGGAGAGAGAAGTATTAGAGTGGAGGTTTGACAGCCGCCTAGCATTTCATCACA
TGGCCCGAGAGCTGCATCCGGACTGTACTGGGTCTCTCTGGTTAGACCAGATCTGAGCCTGGGAGCTCTC
TGGCTAACTAGGGAACCCACTGCTTAAGCCTCAATAAAGCTTGCCTTGAGTGCTTCAAGTAGTGTGTGCC
CGTCTGTTGTGTGACTCTGGTAACTAGAGATCCCTCAGACCCTTTTAGTCAGTGTGGAAAATCTCTAGCA
GCATGTGAGCAAAAGGCCAGCAAAAGGCCAGGAACCGTAAAAAGGCCGCGTTGCTGGCGTTTTTCCATAG
GCTCCGCCCCCCTGACGAGCATCACAAAAATCGACGCTCAAGTCAGAGGTGGCGAAACCCGACAGGACTA
TAAAGATACCAGGCGTTTCCCCCTGGAAGCTCCCTCGTGCGCTCTCCTGTTCCGACCCTGCCGCTTACCG
GATACCTGTCCGCCTTTCTCCCTTCGGGAAGCGTGGCGCTTTCTCATAGCTCACGCTGTAGGTATCTCAG
TTCGGTGTAGGTCGTTCGCTCCAAGCTGGGCTGTGTGCACGAACCCCCCGTTCAGCCCGACCGCTGCGCC
TTATCCGGTAACTATCGTCTTGAGTCCAACCCGGTAAGACACGACTTATCGCCACTGGCAGCAGCCACTG
GTAACAGGATTAGCAGAGCGAGGTATGTAGGCGGTGCTACAGAGTTCTTGAAGTGGTGGCCTAACTACGG
CTACACTAGAAGAACAGTATTTGGTATCTGCGCTCTGCTGAAGCCAGTTACCTTCGGAAAAAGAGTTGGT
AGCTCTTGATCCGGCAAACAAACCACCGCTGGTAGCGGTGGTTTTTTTGTTTGCAAGCAGCAGATTACGC
GCAGAAAAAAAGGATCTCAAGAAGATCCTTTGATCTTTTCTACGGGGTCTGACGCTCAGTGGAACGAAAA
CTCACGTTAAGGGATTTTGGTCATGAGATTATCAAAAAGGATCTTCACCTAGATCCTTTTAAATTAAAAA
TGAAGTTTTAAATCAATCTAAAGTATATATGAGTAAACTTGGTCTGACAGTTACCAATGCTTAATCAGTG
AGGCACCTATCTCAGCGATCTGTCTATTTCGTTCATCCATAGTTGCCTGACTCCCCGTCGTGTAGATAAC
TACGATACGGGAGGGCTTACCATCTGGCCCCAGTGCTGCAATGATACCGCGAGACCCACGCTCACCGGCT
CCAGATTTATCAGCAATAAACCAGCCAGCCGGAAGGGCCGAGCGCAGAAGTGGTCCTGCAACTTTATCCG
CCTCCATCCAGTCTATTAATTGTTGCCGGGAAGCTAGAGTAAGTAGTTCGCCAGTTAATAGTTTGCGCAA
CGTTGTTGCCATTGCTACAGGCATCGTGGTGTCACGCTCGTCGTTTGGTATGGCTTCATTCAGCTCCGGT
TCCCAACGATCAAGGCGAGTTACATGATCCCCCATGTTGTGCAAAAAAGCGGTTAGCTCCTTCGGTCCTC
CGATCGTTGTCAGAAGTAAGTTGGCCGCAGTGTTATCACTCATGGTTATGGCAGCACTGCATAATTCTCT
TACTGTCATGCCATCCGTAAGATGCTTTTCTGTGACTGGTGAGTACTCAACCAAGTCATTCTGAGAATAG
TGTATGCGGCGACCGAGTTGCTCTTGCCCGGCGTCAATACGGGATAATACCGCGCCACATAGCAGAACTT
TAAAAGTGCTCATCATTGGAAAACGTTCTTCGGGGCGAAAACTCTCAAGGATCTTACCGCTGTTGAGATC
CAGTTCGATGTAACCCACTCGTGCACCCAACTGATCTTCAGCATCTTTTACTTTCACCAGCGTTTCTGGG
TGAGCAAAAACAGGAAGGCAAAATGCCGCAAAAAAGGGAATAAGGGCGACACGGAAATGTTGAATACTCA
TACTCTTCCTTTTTCAATATTATTGAAGCATTTATCAGGGTTATTGTCTCATGAGCGGATACATATTTGA
ATGTATTTAGAAAAATAAACAAATAGGGGTTCCGCGCACATTTCCCCGAAAAGTGCCACCTGAC
Features (pLannotate 1.2.2; 32 found; start..end, strand, type, name):
     31..83      -  misc_feature   bom (fragment): basis of mobility region from pBR322
    238..617     +  enhancer       CMV enhancer: human cytomegalovirus immediate early enhancer
    618..817     +  promoter       CMV promoter: human cytomegalovirus (CMV) immediate early promoter
    835..1015    +  LTR            5' LTR (truncated): truncated 5' long terminal repeat (LTR) from HIV-1
   1062..1187    +  misc_feature   HIV-1 Ψ: packaging signal of human immunodeficiency virus type 1
   1171..1509    +  CDS            HIV-1 gag (fragment): gag protein from human immunodeficiency virus 1; gag
   1684..1917    +  misc_feature   RRE: The Rev response element (RRE) of HIV-1 allows for Rev-dependent mRNA export from the nucleus to the cytoplasm.
   2294..2394    +  CDS            Rev (fragment): human immunodeficiency virus 1 (HIV-1) Rev protein; rev; enhances nuclear export of unspliced and incompletely spliced viral mRNAs
   2444..2561    +  misc_feature   cPPT/CTS: central polypurine tract and central termination sequence of HIV-1
   2641..2881    +  promoter       U6 promoter: RNA polymerase III promoter for human U6 snRNA
   2913..2931    +  promoter       T7 promoter: promoter for bacteriophage T7 RNA polymerase
   2961..3085    +  protein_bind   attR1: mutant version of attR; recombination site for the Gateway® LR reaction LR Clonase™
   3321..3473    -  CDS            dpnD (fragment): DPND_STRPN - Protein predicted: Swiss-Prot protein existence level 4. From Streptococcus pneumoniae serotype 4 (strain ATCC BAA-334 / TIGR4).
   3517..3819    -  CDS            ccdB: CCDB_ECOLI - Also known as G, letB, letD. Experimental evidence at protein level: Swiss-Prot protein existence level 1. Toxic component of a type II toxin-antitoxin (TA) system, functioning in plasmid maintainence. Responsible for the post- segregational killing (PSK) of plasmid-free cells, also referred to as a plasmid addiction system. Half-life of over 2 hours. Cell killing by CcdB is accompanied by filamentation, defects in chromosome and plasmid segregation, defects in cell division, formation of anucleate cells, decreased DNA synthesis and plasmid loss. Interferes with the activity of DN
   3824..3982    -  CDS            ccdA (fragment): CCDA_ECO57 - Also known as H, letA. Experimental evidence at protein level: Swiss-Prot protein existence level 1. Antitoxin component of a type II toxin-antitoxin (TA) system which inhibits the post-segregational killing (PSK) of plasmid-free cells, also referred to as a plasmid addiction system. Binds to and blocks the activity of CcdB; will also remove bound CcdB protein from the CcdB-GyrA complex by forming a CcdA-CcdB complex, a process termed rejuvenation. Functions as a transcriptional corepressor for the ccdAB operon, repression also requires CcdB (By similarity). From Escherichia coli
   4164..4822    -  CDS            CmR: chloramphenicol acetyltransferase; cat; confers resistance to chloramphenicol
   4823..4925    -  promoter       cat promoter: promoter of the E. coli cat gene encoding chloramphenicol acetyltransferase
   5103..5227    -  protein_bind   attR2: mutant version of attR; recombination site for the Gateway® LR reaction LR Clonase™
   5278..5345    +  misc_RNA       tracrRNA (fragment): trans-activating CRISPR RNA for the Streptococcus pyogenes CRISPR/Cas9 system
   5353..5378    -  misc_feature   MCS (fragment): pBluescript multiple cloning site
   5413..5446    +  protein_bind   loxP: Cre-mediated recombination occurs in the 8-bp core sequence (GCATACAT). Cre recombinase
   5562..5865    +  enhancer       CMV enhancer: human cytomegalovirus immediate early enhancer
   5866..6069    +  promoter       CMV promoter: human cytomegalovirus (CMV) immediate early promoter
   6098..6697    +  CDS            PuroR (fragment): puromycin N-acetyltransferase; pac from Streptomyces; confers resistance to puromycin
   6730..6753    +  misc_feature   MCS (fragment): pBluescript multiple cloning site
   6753..7341    +  misc_feature   WPRE: woodchuck hepatitis virus posttranscriptional regulatory element
   7342..7361    +  misc_feature   MCS (fragment): pBluescript multiple cloning site
   7363..7863    +  CDS            nef (fragment): NEF_HV1LA - Experimental evidence at protein level: Swiss-Prot protein existence level 1. Extracellular Nef protein targets CD4(+) T-lymphocytes for apoptosis by interacting with CXCR4 surface receptors. From Human immunodeficiency virus type 1 group M subtype B (isolate Lai) (HIV-1).
   7870..8050    +  LTR            5' LTR (truncated): truncated 5' long terminal repeat (LTR) from HIV-1
   8112..8700    -  rep_origin     ori: high-copy-number ColE1/pMB1/pBR322/pUC origin of replication
   8871..9731    -  CDS            AmpR: β-lactamase; bla; confers resistance to ampicillin, carbenicillin, and related antibiotics
   9732..9836    -  promoter       AmpR promoter: bla
