[The description below was written by a language model from this plasmid's Addgene catalogue record and pLannotate feature annotations shown in this document.]
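Description:
pLenti-sgRNA(lib)-puro is an empty lentiviral backbone for cloning single guide RNAs, individually or as pooled libraries, for Cas9-based experiments in mammalian cells. It derives from pLenti-sgRNA-lib 2.0, with the EGFP marker of that parent replaced by a puromycin resistance gene. In bacteria it is maintained through a high-copy ColE1/pUC-type origin and carries both ampicillin (bla) and chloramphenicol (cat) resistance. Because the cloning site holds a ccdB toxin gene, the uncut vector must be grown in a ccdB-tolerant strain.

The transfer cassette begins with a CMV enhancer/promoter fused to a truncated HIV-1 5' LTR, which drives genomic RNA production in packaging cells. It is followed by the Ψ packaging signal with a gag fragment, the RRE for Rev-dependent export, and the cPPT/CTS element. Downstream, a human U6 Pol III promoter precedes a stuffer made up of attR1, ccdB with a ccdA fragment, CmR and attR2, which is followed by the S. pyogenes sgRNA scaffold (annotated as a tracrRNA fragment). According to the catalogue entry, BsmBI sites allow spacer sequences to be inserted. These sites are not annotated in the feature table, but replacing the toxic stuffer would place the spacer between U6 and the scaffold and provide counterselection against uncut vector in standard strains.

After a loxP site, a second CMV enhancer/promoter expresses puromycin N-acetyltransferase for selecting transduced cells, with a WPRE to enhance transcript expression. A nef-region fragment and the 3' LTR close the provirus. The vector encodes no Cas9, so the nuclease must be supplied separately. The associated publication used this vector family for genome-wide screening of long noncoding RNAs by targeting splice sites.
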