Addgene plasmid #119976: pLenti-sgRNA(lib)-puro
Purpose: (Empty Backbone) Lenti sgRNA cloning backbone with CMV-puro resistance marker. Contains BsmBI sites for insertion of spacer sequences.
Depositing lab: Wensheng Wei. Depositing organization: Peking University. Publication: Genome-wide screening for functional long noncoding RNAs in human cells by Cas9 targeting of splice sites. Liu Y, Cao Z, Wang Y, Guo Y, Xu P, Yuan P, Liu Z, He Y, Wei W. Nat Biotechnol. 2018 Nov 5. pii: nbt.4283. doi: 10.1038/nbt.4283. PubMed 30395134.
Backbone
  Vector backbone: pLenti-sgRNA-lib 2.0 (Addgene plasmid #89638)
  Backbone manufacturer: Wensheng Wei Lab
  Backbone size (bp): 9882
  Modifications to backbone: Replaced EGFP with puromycin resistance marker
  Vector type: Mammalian Expression, Lentiviral, CRISPR
  Selectable markers: Puromycin
Growth in bacteria
  Bacterial resistance: Chloramphenicol and Ampicillin, 25 & 100 μg/mL
  Growth temperature: 37°C
  Growth strain: ccdB Survival
  Copy number: High Copy
Terms and licenses: Academic/Nonprofit Terms; Industry Terms: Not Available to Industry
How to cite: pLenti-sgRNA(lib)-puro was a gift from Wensheng Wei (Addgene plasmid # 119976 ; http://n2t.net/addgene:119976 ; RRID:Addgene_119976)
